>Addgene plasmid #190967 | pET-PLS-KP6_rpoA-U | addgene full sequence | sequence record 376076 | Addgene NGS Result
TGGCGAATGGG
[124 nt withheld, positions 12-135]
C
[91 nt withheld, positions 137-227]
A
[49 nt withheld, positions 229-277]
CCTTTGACGTTGGAGTCCACGTTCTTT
[37 nt withheld, positions 305-341]
ACCCTATCTCGGTCTATTCTTTTGATTTATAAGGGATTTTGCCGATTTCGGCCTATTGGTTAAAAAATGA
GCTGATTTAACAAAAATTTAACGCGAATTTTAACAAAATATTAACGCTTACAATTTAGGTGGCACTTTTC
GGGGAAATGTGCGCGGAACCCCTATTTGTTTATTTTTCTAAATACATTCAAATATGTATCCGCTCATGAG
ACAATAACCCTGATAAATGCTTCAATAATATTGAAAAAGGAAGAGTATGAGTATTCAACATTTCCGTGTC
GCCCTTATTCCCTTTTTTGCGGCATTTTGCCTTCCTGTTTTTGCTCACCCAGAAACGCTGGTGAAAGTAA
AAGATGCTGAAGATCAGTTGGGTGCACGAGTGGGTTACATCGAACTGGATCTCAACAGCGGTAAGATCCT
TGAGAGTTTTCGCCCCGAAGAACGTTTTCCAATGATGAGCACTTTTAAAGTTCTGCTATGTGGCGCGGTA
TTATCCCGTATTGACGCCGGGCAAGAGCAACTCGGTCGCCGCATACACTATTCTCAGAATGACTTGGTTG
AGTACTCACCAGTCACAGAAAAGCATCTTACGGATGGCATGACAGTAAGAGAATTATGCAGTGCTGCCAT
AACCATGAGTGATAACACTGCGGCCAACTTACTTCTGACAACGATCGGAGGACCGAAGGAGCTAACCGCT
TTTTTGCACAACATGGGGGATCATGTAACTCGCCTTGATCGTTGGGAACCGGAGCTGAATGAAGCCATAC
CAAACGACGAGCGTGACACCACGATGCCTGCAGCAATGGCAACAACGTTGCGCAAACTATTAACTGGCGA
ACTACTTACTCTAGCTTCCCGGCAACAATTAATAGACTGGATGGAGGCGGATAAAGTTGCAGGACCACTT
CTGCGCTCGGCCCTTCCGGCTGGCTGGTTTATTGCTGATAAATCTGGAGCCGGTGAGCGTGGGTCTCGCG
GTATCATTGCAGCACTGGGGCCAGATGGTAAGCCCTCCCGTATCGTAGTTATCTACACGACGGGGAGTCA
GGCAACTATGGATGAACGAAATAGACAGATCGCTGAGATAGGTGCCTCACTGATTAAGCATTGGTAACTG
TCAGACCAAGTTTACTCATATATACTTTAGATTGATTTAAAACTTCATTTTTAATTTAAAAGGATCTAGG
TGAAGATCCTTTTTGATAATCTCATGACCAAAATCCCTTAACGTGAGTTTTCGTTCCACTGAGCGTCAGA
CCCCGTAGAAAAGATCAAAGGATCTTCTTGAGATCCTTTTTTTCTGCGCGTAATCTGCTGCTTGCAAACA
AAAAAACCACCGCTACCAGCGGTGGTTTGTTTGCCGGATCAAGAGCTACCAACTCTTTTTCCGAAGGTAA
CTGGCTTCAGCAGAGCGCAGATACCAAATACTGTCCTTCTAGTGTAGCCGTAGTTAGGCCACCACTTCAA
GAACTCTGTAGCACCGCCTACATACCTCGCTCTGCTAATCCTGTTACCAGTGGCTGCTGCCAGTGGCGAT
AAGTCGTGTCTTACCGGGTTGGACTCAAGACGATAGTTACCGGATAAGGCGCAGCGGTCGGGCTGAACGG
GGGGTTCGTGCACACAGCCCAGCTTGGAGCGAACGACCTACACCGAACTGAGATACCTACAGCGTGAGCT
ATGAGAAAGCGCCACGCTTCCCGAAGGGAGAAAGGCGGACAGGTATCCGGTAAGCGGCAGGGTCGGAACA
GGAGAGCGCACGAGGGAGCTTCCAGGGGGAAACGCCTGGTATCTTTATAGTCCTGTCGGGTTTCGCCACC
TCTGACTTGAGCGTCGATTTTTGTGATGCTCGTCAGGGGGGCGGAGCCTATGGAAAAACGCCAGCAACGC
GGCCTTTTTACGGTTCCTGGCCTTTTGCTGGCCTTTTGCTCACATGTTCTTTCCTGCGTTATCCCCTGAT
TCTGTGGATAACCGTATTACCGCCTTTGAGTGAGCTGATACCGCTCGCCGCAGCCGAACGACCGAGCGCA
GCGAGTCAGTGAGCGAGGAAGCGGAAGAGCGCCTGATGCGGTATTTTCTCCTTACGCATCTGTGCGGTAT
TTCACACCGCAATGGTGCACTCTCAGTACAATCTGCTCTGATGCCGCATAGTTAAGCCAGTATACACTCC
GCTATCGCTACGTGACTGGGTCATGGCTGCGCCCCGACACCCGCCAACACCCGCTGACGCGCCCTGACGG
GCTTGTCTGCTCCCGGCATCCGCTTACAGACAAGCTGTGACCGTATCCGGGAGCTGCATGTGTCAGAGGT
TTTCACCGTCATCACCGAAACGCGCGAGGCAGCTGCGGTAAAGCTCATCAGCGTGGTCGTGAAGCGATTC
ACAGATGTCTGCCTGTTCATCCGCGTCCAGCTCGTTGAGTTTCTCCAGAAGCGTTAATGTCTGGCTTCTG
ATAAAGCGGGCCATGTTAAGGGCGGTTTTTTCCTGTTTGGTCACTGATGCCTCCGTGTAAGGGGGATTTC
TGTTCATGGGGGTAATGATACCGATGAAACGAGAGAGGATGCTCACGATACGGGTTACTGATGATGAACA
TGCCCGGTTACTGGAACGTTGTGAGGGTAAACAACTGGCGGTATGGATGCGGCGGGACCAGAGAAAAATC
ACTCAGGGTCAATGCCAGCGCTTCGTTAATACAGATGTAGGTGTTCCACAGGGTAGCCAGCAGCATCCTG
CGATGCAGATCCGGAACATAATGGTGCAGGGCGCTGACTTCCGCGTTTCCAGACTTTACGAAACACGGAA
ACCGAAAACCATTCATGTTGTTGCTCAGGTCGCAGACGTTTTGCAGCAGCAGTCGCTTCACGTTCGCTCG
CGTATCGGTGATTCATTCTGCTAACCAGTAAGGCAACCCCGCCAGCCTAGCCGGGTCCTCAACGACAGGA
GCACGATCATGCGCACCCGTGGGGCCGCCATGCCGGCGATAATGGCCTGCTTCTCGCCGAAACGTTTGGT
GGCGGGACCAGTGACGAAGGCTTGAGCGAGGGCGTGCAAGATTCCGAATACCGCAAGCGACAGGCCGATC
ATCGTCGCGCTCCAGCGAAAGCGGTCCTCGCCGAAAATGACCCAGAGCGCTGCCGGCACCTGTCCTACGA
GTTGCATGATAAAGAAAACAGTCATAAGTGCGGCGACGATAGTCATGCCCCGCGCCCACCGGAAGGAGCT
GACTGGGTTGAAGGCTCTCAAGGGCATCGGTCGAGATCCCGGTGCCTAATGAGTGAGCTAACTTACATTA
ATTGCGTTGCGCTCACTGCCCGCTTTCCAGTCGGGAAACCTGTCGTGCCAGCTGCATTAATGAATCGGCC
AACGCGCGGGGAGAGGCGGTTTGCGTATTGGGCGCCAGGGTGGTTTTTCTTTTCACCAGTGATACGGGCA
ACAGCTGATTGCCCTTCACCGCCTGGCCCTGAGAGAGTTGCAGCAAGCGGTCCACGCTGGTTTGCCCCAG
CAGGCGAAAATCCTGTTTGATGGTGGTTAACGGCGGGATATAACATGAGCTGTCCTCGGTATCGTCGTAT
CCCACTACCGAGATATCCGCACCAACGCGCAGCCCGGACTCGGTAATGGCGCGCATTGCGCCCAGCGCCA
TCTGATCGTTGGCAACCAGCATCGCAGTGGGAACGATGCCCTCATTCAGCATTTGCATGGTTTGTTGAAA
ACCGGACATGGCACTCCAGTCGCCTTCCCGTTCCGCTATCGGCTGAATTTGATTGCGAGTGAGATATTTA
TGCCAGCCAGCCAGACGCAGACGCGCCGAGACAGAACTTAATGGGCCCGCTAACAGCGCGATTTGCTGGT
GACCCAATGCGACCAGATGCTCCACGCCCAGTCGCGTACCGTCCTCATGGGAGAAAATAATACTGTTGAT
GGGTGTCTGGTCAGAGACATCAAGAAATAACGCCGGAACATTAGTGCAGGCAGCTTCCACAGCAATGGCA
TCCTGGTCATCCAGCGGATAGTTAATGATCAGCCCACTGACGCGTTGCGCGAGAAGATTGTGCACCGCCG
CTTTACAGGCTTCGACGCCGCTTCGTTCTACCATCGACACCACCACGCTGGCACCCAGTTGATCGGCGCG
AGATTTAATCGCCGCGACAATTTGCGACGGCGCGTGCAGGGCCAGACTGGAGGTGGCAACGCCAATCAGC
AACGACTGTTTGCCCGCCAGTTGTTGTGCCACGCGGTTGGGAATGTAATTCAGCTCCGCCATCGCCGCTT
CCACTTTTTCCCGCGTTTTCGCAGAAACGTGGCTGGCCTGGTTCACCACGCGGGAAACGGTCTGATAAGA
GACACCGGCATACTCTGCGACATCGTATAACGTTACTGGTTTCACATTCACCACCCTGAATTGACTCTCT
TCCGGGCGCTATCATGCCATACCGCGAAAGGTTTTGCGCCATTCGATGGTGTCCGGGATCTCGACGCTCT
CCCTTATGCGACTCCTGCATTAGGAAGCAGCCCAGTAGTAGGTTGAGGCCGTTGAGCACCGCCGCCGCAA
GGAATGGTGCATGCAAGGAGATGGCGCCCAACAGTCCCCCGGCCACGGGGCCTGCCACCATACCCACGCC
GAAACAAGCGCTCATGAGCCCGAAGTGGCGAGCCCGATCTTCCCCATCGGTGATGTCGGCGATATAGGCG
CCAGCAACCGCACCTGTGGCGCCGGTGATGCCGGCCACGATGCGTCCGGCGTAGAGGATCGAGATCTCGA
TCCCGCGAAATTAATACGACTCACTATAGGGGAATTGTGAGCGGATAACAATTCCCCTCTAGAAATAATT
TTGTTTAACTTTAAGAAGGAGATATACATATGGCTAGCATGACTGGTGGACAGCAAATGGGTCGCATGGC
CGGAGGGAGCGATAAAATTATTCACCTGACTGACGACAGTTTTGACACGGATGTACTCAAAGCGGACGGG
GCGATCCTCGTCGATTTCTGGGCAGAGTGGTGCGGTCCGTGCAAAATGATCGCCCCGATTCTGGATGAAA
TCGCTGACGAATATCAGGGCAAACTGACCGTTGCAAAACTGAACATCGATCAAAACCCTGGCACTGCGCC
GAAATATGGCATCCGTGGTATCCCGACTCTGCTGCTGTTCAAAAACGGTGAAGTGGCGGCAACCAAAGTG
GGTGCACTGTCTAAAGGTCAGTTGAAAGAGTTCCTCGACGCTAACCTGGCCGGTTCTGGTTCTGGCCATA
TGCACCATCATCATCATCATTCTTCTGGTGAGAATCTTTATTTTCAGGGCGCCATGGGTAATTCTGTTGT
CACATGGAATTCCATGATTAGGGGCTACGCTAGAAGCGGCCAGCCCGAGGAAGCTCTGAGCCTCTTCTCC
CAGATGAGAAGGAGCGGCATCAAGCCCGATAGCTATACCTTCCCCTTCGTGCTGAAGGCTTGCGCTTCTC
TGAGCAGCCTCGAGGAAGGAAAACAAATCCACGCCCACGTCATTAAATCCGGCTTCGAGTCCGATGTCTA
CGTGCAGAGCTCCCTCATTGATATGTACGCCAAGTGCGGATCTCTGGAGGACGCCAGAAAAGTGTTTGAC
GAGATGCCCGAGAGGAATGTCGTGAGCTGGAACGCTATGATCAGCGGCTATGCCCAGAATGGACAATCCG
AAGAAGCTCTGGAGCTGTTTAGAGAGATGCAGAAAGAGGGCATCAAGCCTTCCGAGTTTACCTTTTGCTC
CGTGCTGAAGGCTTGCGCCTCTCTGGGATCTCTGGAGATGGGCAAGCAAATTCACGGCTATGTGATCAAG
TCCGGCTTTGAGTCCATCGTGTTCGTGGGAAACGCCCTCATTGACATGTATGCCAAGTGCGGCTCTCTGG
AGGATGCTAGAAAGGTCTTTGATGAGATGCCCGAAAGGACCGTTGTGAGCTGGACCGCCATGATCTCCGG
ATACGCCCAGAACGGACAGAGCGAGGAGGCCCTCGAGCTCTTCAGAGAGATGCAGAGGGAGGGCGTGAAA
CCCGACGAAGTGACACTGCCTTCCGTGCTCTCCGCTTGCGCCAATCTGGGCGCTCTGGAGCAAGGCAAAC
AGATCCATGCCTACGTCATCAAGAACGGCTTTGAATCCGATGTGTTTGTGGGCTCCGCTCTGATCGACAT
GTACGCTAAATGCGGCTCCATCGAGGAGGCTAGGAAAGTGTTCGATGAAATGCCCGAGAAAGACGTTGTG
GCTTGGAACTCAATGATAAAAGGTTATGGAATGAACCATGAAGGCAAAATGGCCGTCCAATGTTTCGAAG
ATATGCAAAAACAAGGTGTAAAGCCTTCCGCCGTCACTTTTACCTGTTTGCTGACCGCCTGTTCTCACGC
CAGCCTCGTCAGCGAAGGGCAGGAGTATTTTAAAATGATGCGAGAAGAGTACGGGATCGCTCCGAGGGTG
GAACATTACGGCTGCATGGTCGATCTGCTTGCTCGGAGTGGCCATCTGTATGAAGCTGAAAAGTTCCTGG
AGATGCTCTGTCCTCCCAACGAAGGGACATGGGGGGCCCTCCTCAGCGCTTGTAAGACTTATGGCGAGGT
GGAGCTTGGTCTGAGGTGCTTTCAGCAGCTCGTGCAGCTTAACCCAGAAAGTGCCGCCTGGTACGTGCTT
ATGGCTGACATATACGCTGGCGCCGGGCGGTGGGACGACGCATACCGGATCGAAGAGCTGAGGAAACATG
CCGGAGCCAAGAAGAAACCTGCCTCCGCATTGATTGAAGTGAACAAAAAAGTGCACGAATTTGTGGTCGG
CAATAATCAGAGCGAGGAGATCAGTGCGATGCTTAAGTCTCTCAACTCTAGAATGAAGGAGGAGGGCCAT
GTACCCAATCTGGATCTGGTTCTCAAACCCGTGTCAGATGAGGAGAAAGAGGCAGCGCTGTGTGAGCACG
CAGAGAAGTTGGCAATTGCATTCGGCTTGCTGAATACGCCACAGGGACAGACCCTGCGCGTTACAAAGAA
CCTGAGAATGTGCAATGACTGCCACAATGCGTCAAAGATCATCTCCAAGATTGAGCGCAGAGAGATTATC
CTGCGCGATGATTGCTGCATTCACCACTTCAAGGACGGACTGTGCTCCTGCGGAGACATGTTCTAACTCG
AGAAATAGAAGGAACATGTATTACACGTGCAAAATTTGAGAGCTAGCACCACCACCACCACCACTGAGAT
CCGGCTGCTAACAAAGCCCGAAAGGAAGCTGAGTTGGCTGCTGCCACCGCTGAGCAATAACTAGCATAAC
CCCTTGGGGCCTCTAAACGGGTCTTGAGGGGTTTTTTGCTGAAAGGAGGAACTATATCCGGAT
Features (pLannotate 1.2.2; 22 found; start..end, strand, type, name):
     12..440     +  rep_origin     f1 ori (sequence partly withheld): f1 bacteriophage origin of replication; arrow indicates direction of (+) strand synthesis
    493..597     +  promoter       AmpR promoter: bla
    598..1458    +  CDS            AmpR: β-lactamase; bla; confers resistance to ampicillin, carbenicillin, and related antibiotics
   1629..2217    +  rep_origin     ori: high-copy-number ColE1/pMB1/pBR322/pUC origin of replication
   2403..2542    -  misc_feature   bom: basis of mobility region from pBR322
   2644..2835    -  CDS            rop: Rop protein, which maintains plasmids at low copy number; rop
   2852..3232    +  CDS            YPB1_ECOLX: Protein predicted: Swiss-Prot protein existence level 4. From Escherichia coli.
   3304..3595    -  CDS            TcR (fragment): tetracycline efflux protein; tet; confers resistance to tetracycline
   3610..3631    -  protein_bind   CAP binding site: CAP binding activates transcription in the presence of cAMP. E. coli catabolite activator protein
   3644..4726    -  CDS            lacI: lac repressor; lacI; The lac repressor binds to the lac operator to inhibit transcription in E. coli. This inhibition can be relieved by adding lactose or isopropyl-β-D-thiogalactopyranoside (IPTG).
   4727..4804    -  promoter       lacI promoter: lacI
   4812..5091    -  CDS            TcR (fragment): tetracycline efflux protein; tet; confers resistance to tetracycline
   5113..5131    +  promoter       T7 promoter: promoter for bacteriophage T7 RNA polymerase
   5132..5156    +  protein_bind   lac operator: The lac repressor binds to the lac operator to inhibit transcription in E. coli. This inhibition can be relieved by adding lactose or isopropyl-β-D-thiogalactopyranoside (IPTG). lac repressor encoded by lacI
   5171..5193    +  RBS            RBS: efficient ribosome binding site from bacteriophage T7 gene 10 (Olins and Rangwala, 1989)
   5201..5233    +  CDS            T7 tag (gene 10 leader): leader peptide from bacteriophage T7 gene 10 promotes efficient translation in E. coli
   5248..5572    +  CDS            TrxA (fragment): E. coli thioredoxin; trxA
   5621..5640    +  CDS            capTEV™ (fragment): composite tag for in vivo biotinylation, TEV protease cleavage, and 6xHis tagging
   7163..7468    +  CDS            DYW1 (fragment): PPR74_ARATH - Also known as PCMP-H50. Experimental evidence at protein level: Swiss-Prot protein existence level 1. Plays a major role in single RNA editing events in chloroplasts. Acts as a site-recognition transacting factor involved in the edition of the site 1 of ndhD (ndhD-1 site corresponding to cytidine-2), which is a plastid-encoded subunit of the NADH- plastoquinone oxidoreductase. The interaction with CRR4 is required for its function in editing the ndhD-1 site. From Arabidopsis thaliana (Mouse-ear cress).
   7528..7545    +  CDS            9xHis (fragment): 9xHis affinity tag
   7555..7604    +  CDS            SET1 (fragment): solubility-enhancement tag derived from T7 phage gene 10B
   7612..7659    +  terminator     T7 terminator: transcription terminator for bacteriophage T7 RNA polymerase
