[The description below was written by a language model from this plasmid's Addgene catalogue record and pLannotate feature annotations shown in this document.]
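Description:
pET-PLS-KP6_rpoA-U is a bacterial expression plasmid built on the pET21b backbone, made to test whether the synthetic PPR-DYW protein KP6 can carry out U-to-C RNA editing at the Arabidopsis rpoA editing site in E. coli. It replicates from a ColE1/pMB1-type origin accompanied by the bom region and the rop gene, consistent with its catalogue listing as low copy, and is selected with ampicillin through the β-lactamase gene. An f1 origin is also present, along with short remnants of the tetracycline resistance gene inherited from pBR322.

Expression is driven by a T7 promoter followed by a lac operator, with lacI encoded on the plasmid, so transcription depends on T7 RNA polymerase and can be induced with IPTG. Downstream of the T7 gene 10 ribosome binding site, the annotated reading frame begins with the T7 tag leader and a thioredoxin segment, a common solubility-enhancing fusion partner. A short match to a His/TEV composite tag follows, in line with the N-terminal His tag listed in the record. The next roughly 1.5 kb is unannotated and presumably holds the designer PLS-type PPR repeat array that provides RNA target recognition. It is followed by a region resembling the Arabidopsis DYW1 editing factor, which corresponds to the DYW catalytic domain. A further histidine stretch from the backbone lies before the T7 terminator.

The feature table does not mark the rpoA target sequence. The "rpoA-U" name and the stated purpose suggest a target site carrying a U is included on the plasmid, probably within the same transcript, so that editing can be assessed from RNA of induced cells, but its position is not recorded.
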