Addgene plasmid #190967: pET-PLS-KP6_rpoA-U
Purpose: Test the U-to-C editing activity of KP6 on AtrpoA editing site, in E. coli
Depositing lab: Bernard Gutmann. Depositing organization: EditForce, Inc. Publication: U-to-C RNA editing by synthetic PPR-DYW proteins in bacteria and human culture cells. Ichinose M, Kawabata M, Akaiwa Y, Shimajiri Y, Nakamura I, Tamai T, Nakamura T, Yagi Y, Gutmann B. Commun Biol. 2022 Sep 15;5(1):968. doi: 10.1038/s42003-022-03927-3. PubMed 36109586.
Backbone
  Vector backbone: pET21b
  Vector type: Bacterial Expression
Growth in bacteria
  Bacterial resistance: Ampicillin, 100 μg/mL
  Growth temperature: 37°C
  Growth strain: DH5alpha
  Copy number: Low Copy
Gene/Insert
  Gene/Insert name: PLS-KP6
  Species: Synthetic
  Promoter: T7
  Tag / fusion protein: His (N terminal on insert)
  Cloning method: Restriction Enzyme; 5′ cloning site Unknown (unknown if destroyed); 3′ cloning site Unknown (unknown if destroyed)
Terms and licenses: Academic/Nonprofit Terms; Industry Terms: Not Available to Industry
How to cite: pET-PLS-KP6_rpoA-U was a gift from Bernard Gutmann (Addgene plasmid # 190967 ; http://n2t.net/addgene:190967 ; RRID:Addgene_190967)
